>Addgene plasmid #213787 | pGR596 | addgene full sequence | sequence record 424625 | Addgene NGS Result
GGAGATCTCCCGATCCCCTATGGTGCACTCTCAGTACAATCTGCTCTGATGCCGCATAGTTAAGCCAGTA
TCTGCTCCCTGCTTGTGTGTTGGAGGTCGCTGAGTAGTGCGCGAGCAAAATTTAAGCTACAACAAGGCAA
GGCTTGACCGACAATTGCATGAAGAATCTGCTTAGGGTTAGGCGTTTTGCGCTGCTTCGCGATGTACGGG
CCAGATATACGCGTTGGTGAGTGAATTCCAGTTCGAGTTTATCATTATCAATACTGCCATTTCAAAGAAT
ACGTAAATAATTAATAGTAGTGATTTTCCTAACTTTATTTAGTCAAAAAATTAGCCTTTTAATTCTGCTG
TAACCCGTACATGCCCAAAATAGGGGGCGGGTTACACAGAATATATAACATCGTAGGTGTCTGGGTGAAC
AGTTTATTCCTGGCATCCACTAAATATAATGGAGCCCGCTTTTTAAGCTGGCATCCAGAAAAAAAAAGAA
TCCCAGCACCAAAATATTGTTTTCTTCACCAACCATCAGTTCATAGGTCCATTCTCTTAGCGCAACTACA
GAGAACAGGGGCACAAACAGGCAAAAAACGGGCACAACCTCAATGGAGTGATGCAACCTGCCTGGAGTAA
ATGATGACACAAGGCAATTGACCCACGCATGTATCTATCTCATTTTCTTACACCTTCTATTACCTTCTGC
TCTCTCTGATTTGGAAAAAGCTGAAAAAAAAGGTTGAAACCAGTTCCCTGAAATTATTCCCCTACTTGAC
TAATAAGTATATAAAGACGGTAGGTATTGATTGTAATTCTGTAAATCTATTTCTTAAACTTCTTAAATTC
TACTTTTATAGTTAGTCTTTTTTTTAGTTTTAAAACACCAAGAACTTAGTTTCGAATAAACACACATAAA
CAAACAAAATGAAG
[354 nt withheld, positions 925-1278]
AAGAAAACCATCCCAAACAACTTGGTTGAAAACTACTTGACCCCAATGTCTTTGGCTTACTGGTTCATGG
ACGACGGTGGTAAGTGGGACTACAACAAGAACTCTACCAACAAGTCTATCGTTTTGAACACCCAATCTTT
CACCTTCGAAGAAGTTGAATACTTGGTTAAGGGTTTGAGAAACAAGTTCCAATTGAACTGTTACGTTAAG
ATCAACAAGAACAAGCCAATCATCTACATCGACTCTATGTCTTACTTGATCTTCTACAACTTGATCAAGC
CATACTTGATCCCACAAATGATGTACAAGTTGCCAAACACCATCTCTTCTGAAACCTTCTTGAAGTAAAT
AAAGCAATCTTGATGAGGATAATGATTTTTTTTTGAATATACATAAATACTACCGTTTTTCTGCTAGATT
TTGTGATGACGTAAATAAGTACATATTACTTTTTAAGCCAAGACAAGATTAAGCATTAACTTTACCCTTT
TCTTTCTAAGTTTCAATATTAGTTATCACTGTTTAAAAGTTATGGCGAGAACGTCGGCGGTTAAAATATA
TTACCCTGAACGGAATTCTATATCTTTAACAGATTCCAAACCCTAAAGTGTCCGAATTTTCAATAGGGCG
AACTTGAAGAATAACCAAGGTCAATAATATATCTTTTAGTATAACCCTGAAATTTGCCCTATAGAAATCT
AGGGTTTCTGTGTGGTTTCCGGGTGAGTCATACGGCTTTTTTGAATTTCTTTTTTTGCAGTTGTCTCTAT
CAATGAAAATTTCGAGGAAGACGATAAGGTTAAGATAAGTAGATAAGAGAATGATACGAGATAAAGCACA
AATTAGCAGAAAGAAGAGTGGTTGCGAACAGAGTAAACCGAATCAGGGAATCCCTTTTTGCAAAAACATC
AATTATCCTTTTCTTTTTTTTACGTATATATCTGGAACAGAAATATATAAGTTACTATTATACTTATAGT
TGGATCCAGTTTTTAATCTGTCGTCAATCGAAAGTTTATTTCAGAGTTCTTCAGACTTCTTAACTCCTGT
AAAAACAAAAAAAAAAAAAGGCATAGCATTTGAGAATGACCTTCCACGAGCTAAATTGAAAGGGAAGAAT
TTATTAGTTGAACTCAAGAAAGAAGAGGATGACGTGGGAAATGGCATAGAATCCCTTACTAAATCGAACA
CTAAACTGAACTCCATGCTGGCGAACGAAGGTAAGATACACAAAGCTAGTTTCCAGAAAAGTGTAAAATT
TAAACTACCTGATAATATAGTGACTGAAGAAACCGTGGAACTTAAAGAAATAAAGGACTTGCTACTACAA
ATGTTGAGATGACAGCGAGAGATTGAATCAAGATTATCCAATATCGAACTTCAACTCACGGAAATACCGA
AACATAAGTAATCATATCCCTTCTCACATTTTTTACACAGGAAGTAAGCAAGTTATGTTATATTTCCGAC
ACTATAATTAATTCTTAGCAGTTAAAGGTGCTTTGTCTATATTACATTTACATACAGCTTGAGTGATCCT
GACCGGATATAGGGTCCTATTTTCTTACGTGAACGGCTTTTCTTCTTGTTCCCGATGGCCTTCATGTGAA
AAAGCACTCCTCGGGAGGCGGAAAAATATCAAAAGTACGGGGCGAAGTTTATAATGAAGATTTATCGATA
TAAATTTTGGTTATTTCAGGAGAACAAGAAAGCTCTTTACACTAAAATTATCAGAGAAGAAGCTGATATA
TTAGCCCTAAGGAGTACACCAAAACACAATGGACTACAAAGACAAAGCATTAAACGACTTGAGAAACGTA
TACGCAGACTTCGACTCCTTGCCATTGGACTTCAGACAAATCTTAATTAAGGATAGAGCTACATTGTTGC
AAAAGGAAGACGTTGAAAAGAAAATTTTGGAAAGACAAGAAGATGCCAAAAAGTACGCTGAATACTTGAA
GCAATCAGAAATCCCAGAAAGAATCTCCTTACCTAACATCAAGAGACATAAGGGTGTATCAATCTCCTTT
GAAGAAACATCTGAAGATATGGTCTTGGAACCAAGACCTTTTATCTTCGACGGTTTGAACATCAGATGTT
TCAGAAGAGAAACCATATTCAGTTTGAAAAATAAGATTTTGAACATGGTTAAGGAATCTTCATCCTTTAA
AAACGTTTCAAGACAAAGTGTATCTTTTATGTACTTCAAAATTTTTAATAAGGGTAAAGTTATTGCAAGT
ACAAAGTCTGTTAACATCTATGAAGATAAGATCGACGAAAGATTGGAAGATTTGTGTAACAACTTCGATG
ACGTATTGAAAAAGATTATAGACGTCACCTATGGTTACGAATCCTTATTCGTTAGTGAAACTTACTCTTA
CGTAATATTCTATGCTAAATCAATCTACTTTCCACAACCTAGATGCGTTAACAACTGGGGTAACAACATC
CCAAACATCTTGACATTCGATTCCTTTAAGCTTTTCACCGCAAACAAAAACAACGTTAGTTGTATCAAGC
AATGTTCAAGATTTTTGTGGCAAAAAGATTTCAACACTTTAGAAGAAATGATAGAATACAAGAACGGTAA
TATTTGTATCGTCACACCACAATTGCATATCAGCGATGTTAGAGACATCAAGTCATTCAACGATATCAGA
TTGTACTCAGAATCCCCTATTAAAACATTTTCCGTTATTGATAACACTATCACATATTTGTTTTACTTCA
AGGAACATTTGGGTGTTATTTTTAACTTCACTAAGTCAAGACATGATAGAAGAGTAACAAAATTTTCACC
ATTGTCCAAGTTCAGTGACGTCAAAAATATCACTGTTTGTTTCGATATCGAAAGTTACTTCGACCCAGAA
AAGGAATCTAACCAAGTTAACATCCCTTTCATTTGTTGCGCTTCAATCATCTATAATAAGGTTATTGGTA
ACATCGTCGATTTTGAAGGTAGAGACTGTGTCGCACAAATGATCGAATACGTTGTAGATATTTGCGGTGA
ATTGAACATAAGTTCTGTTGAATTGATCGCCCATAACGGTGGTGGTTATGATTTCCACTACATCTTGTCA
TCCATGTATAATCCAGCTGCAATTAAAAACATATTGATCAGAAACAACTCTTTTATTTCTTTTAATTTCG
CACATGATGGTGTCAAGTTCTCTGTTAAGGACAGTTACTCATTTTTGTCGTGTAGTTTGGCCAACGCTTC
TAAAGCATTTTTAAACGAAGGAACTTTTAAGAAAACTGATTTCCCTCATCACGACTTGAAAACTGCCGAT
GACTTATATAAGGTCTACAAGGAATGGAGTTCTGTTAACACAGAAATTAACCATGTCGTTGAAAAGGAAA
AGTTGTTGATCACCTCTGAACACATCGTTAACTTCACCAAGAACGATAAGAGTAAGACTTTGATCGAATG
GTCTAAGGATTACTGTAGAAACGACGTATTGGTCTTGTCTAAGGTTTGGTTGGAGTTTAAAAACGCTGTA
GAAGATATTTTTAACTGCGAATTGGTAGACCAAACCATGACTTTGGCTGGTTTGTCATACAAGTTGTTCC
AAGCAAACATGCCATTCGATGTCGAATTGAGACATCCTAATAAGGAAGACTACTTCAACATGAGAGAAGC
ATTGATTGGTGGTAGATGTATCTCTGTTAACGGTATCTACAGGGATGTTTTGTGCTTAGACGTAAAATCA
TTATATCCAGCTTCTATGGCTTTCTATGATCAACCTTACGGTTCTTTTAAGAGAGTTTCATCCAGACCAA
AAGATGAATTGGGTATCTATTACGTTAGAGTAACCACAAACAGAAACAACAAGTCAAACTTTTTCCCTAT
CAGATCCCATAATAAGATCACTTACAACAACTTCGAAGAATCAACTTATATTGCTTGGTACACAAACGTT
GATATTGACATTGGTTTGTCAGAAGGTCACAACATCGAATACATCCCTTTCGATTCCTATGGTAACATTG
GTTACTCATGGTCCAAAAAGGGTAAAATTTTTGAAAAGTACATCAGGGATGTTTTGTACAAATTGAAGAT
AAAATATGAAAAGCAAAATAACAAGGTAAAAAGAAATGTCATCAAAAAGATCATGAACTCATTGTGGGGT
AAATTCGCCCAAAAGTGGGTTAACTTCGAATACTTCATCAAGTCAGAAGATGACATTGATTTCGAATCCG
AAGAAGCATATAAAATTTGGGATACAGACTTCATGTTGATCAAAAAGATTAAGGAATCTATCTACAGTTC
TAAGCCAATACAAAACGGTGTTTTTACTTTAAGTTGGGCCAGATATCACATGAAGTCTATTTGGGATGCA
GGTGCCAAAGAAGGTGCTGAATGTATCTATTCAGATACAGACTCCATATTCGTTCATAAGGAACACTTCA
AAAAGAATGCAAAGTTTATGTTGAACGGTTTGAAAGTACCAATCATCGGTTCTGAAGTCGGTCAATCTGA
ATTAGAATGTGAATTTGATAAATTGTTGTGCGCCGGTAAAAAGCAATACATGGGTTTCTACACTTACTTC
CAAGATGGTAAACCTTGCATCAAGGAAAAGAAAAGATTCAAAGGTATACCAAGTAACTACATCATACCTG
AATTGTATGCTCACTTGTTATCTGGTGCAGATAAGGAAGCCAAAATTCAATATTTAAAATTCAGAAGAGA
ATGGGGTTCCGTCAAGGGTTACATAGAAAATAAGACTGTCAAAGCCACCTAACTCGAGGCGAATTTCTTA
TGATTTATGATTTTTATTATTAAATAAGTTATAAAAAAAATAAGTGTATACAAATTTTAAAGTGACTCTT
AGGTTTTAAAACGAAAATTCTTATTCTTGAGTAACTCTTTCCTGTAGGTCAGGTTGCTTTCTCAGGTATA
GCATGAGGTCGCTCGACATGGAGGCCCAGAATACCCTCCTTGACAGTCTTGACGTGCGCAGCTCAGGGGC
ATGATGTGACTGTCGCCCGTACATTTAGCCCATACATCCCCATGTATAATCATTTGCATCCATACATTTT
GATGGCCGCACGGCGCGAAGCAAAAATTACGGCTCCTCGCTGCAGACCTGCGAGCAGGGAAACGCTCCCC
TCACAGACGCGTTGAATTGTCCCCACGCCGCGCCCCTGTAGAGAAATATAAAAGGTTAGGATTTGCCACT
GAGGTTCTTCTTTCATATACTTCCTTTTAAAATCTTGCTAGGATACAGTTCTCACATCACATCCGAACAT
AAACAACCATGGGTACCACTCTTGACGACACGGCTTACCGGTACCGCACCAGTGTCCCGGGGGACGCCGA
GGCCATCGAGGCACTGGATGGGTCCTTCACCACCGACACCGTCTTCCGCGTCACCGCCACCGGGGACGGC
TTCACCCTGCGGGAGGTGCCGGTGGACCCGCCCCTGACCAAGGTGTTCCCCGACGACGAATCGGACGACG
AATCGGACGACGGGGAGGACGGCGACCCGGACTCCCGGACGTTCGTCGCGTACGGGGACGACGGCGACCT
GGCGGGCTTCGTGGTCGTCTCGTACTCCGGCTGGAACCGCCGGCTGACCGTCGAGGACATCGAGGTCGCC
CCGGAGCACCGGGGGCACGGGGTCGGGCGCGCGTTGATGGGGCTCGCGACGGAGTTCGCCCGCGAGCGGG
GCGCCGGGCACCTCTGGCTGGAGGTCACCAACGTCAACGCACCGGCGATCCACGCGTACCGGCGGATGGG
GTTCACCCTCTGCGGCCTGGACACCGCCCTGTACGACGGCACCGCCTCGGACGGCGAGCAGGCGCTCTAC
ATGAGCATGCCCTGCCCCTAATCAGTACTGACAATAAAAAGATTCTTGTTTTCAAGAACTTGTCATTTGT
ATAGTTTTTTTATATTGTAGTTGTTCTATTTTAATCAAATGTTAGCGTGATTTATATTTTTTTTCGCCTC
GACATCATCTGCCCAGATGCGAAGTTAAGTGCGCAGAAAGTAATATCATGCGTCAATCGTATGTGAATGC
TGGTCGCTATACTGATATGACGTTTTATTACCTTTGATCACATTTCCACGCCATTTCGCATTCTCACCCT
CATAAGTCATACACCGAAAAGAAAGTTTAAGGGATCAATGAGCTTACTATAATCTCAGTATATTTATTTT
TATCGATGATTCACCACAACAATCTTGCTCCCGAAAAGAAAGCAGACGGAGTAGAAGCATTTGAAACTCC
TTCAGACCTTCAAGTATATATATATATATATGTATATGTGTACATTTTCACGCTAATACTAATGTATAAT
TAGAAGATAATTTTTACTCATTTTTCGTTATCTTCACGTCACCCGAACCTAGAACCAAATGTCATTTTCA
CGATATGTAAATAGTGAAATAGGCAAAAACGCCAAAAAGTAGTAAGCGCAACATACACTAAACCATTAAA
GAATATCTCGACCAGAATCTAACAGATATACATGTTCCGATAATGTCTGAGTTAGGTGAGTATTCTAAAT
TAGAAAACAAAGAGCTTAGAATTCCCGTCGACCTCTAGCTAGAGCTTGGCGTAATCATGGTCATAGCTGT
TTCCTGTGTGAAATTGTTATCCGCTCACAATTCCACACAACATACGAGCCGGAAGCATAAAGTGTAAAGC
CTGGGGTGCCTAATGAGTGAGCTAACTCACATTAATTGCGTTGCGCTCACTGCCCGCTTTCCAGTCGGGA
AACCTGTCGTGCCAGCTGCATTAATGAATCGGCCAACGCGCGGGGAGAGGCGGTTTGCGTATTGGGCGCT
CTTCCGCTTCCTCGCTCACTGACTCGCTGCGCTCGGTCGTTCGGCTGCGGCGAGCGGTATCAGCTCACTC
AAAGGCGGTAATACGGTTATCCACAGAATCAGGGGATAACGCAGGAAAGAACATGTGAGCAAAAGGCCAG
CAAAAGGCCAGGAACCGTAAAAAGGCCGCGTTGCTGGCGTTTTTCCATAGGCTCCGCCCCCCTGACGAGC
ATCACAAAAATCGACGCTCAAGTCAGAGGTGGCGAAACCCGACAGGACTATAAAGATACCAGGCGTTTCC
CCCTGGAAGCTCCCTCGTGCGCTCTCCTGTTCCGACCCTGCCGCTTACCGGATACCTGTCCGCCTTTCTC
CCTTCGGGAAGCGTGGCGCTTTCTCATAGCTCACGCTGTAGGTATCTCAGTTCGGTGTAGGTCGTTCGCT
CCAAGCTGGGCTGTGTGCACGAACCCCCCGTTCAGCCCGACCGCTGCGCCTTATCCGGTAACTATCGTCT
TGAGTCCAACCCGGTAAGACACGACTTATCGCCACTGGCAGCAGCCACTGGTAACAGGATTAGCAGAGCG
AGGTATGTAGGCGGTGCTACAGAGTTCTTGAAGTGGTGGCCTAACTACGGCTACACTAGAAGAACAGTAT
TTGGTATCTGCGCTCTGCTGAAGCCAGTTACCTTCGGAAAAAGAGTTGGTAGCTCTTGATCCGGCAAACA
AACCACCGCTGGTAGCGGTGGTTTTTTTGTTTGCAAGCAGCAGATTACGCGCAGAAAAAAAGGATCTCAA
GAAGATCCTTTGATCTTTTCTACGGGGTCTGACGCTCAGTGGAACGAAAACTCACGTTAAGGGATTTTGG
TCATGAGATTATCAAAAAGGATCTTCACCTAGATCCTTTTAAATTAAAAATGAAGTTTTAAATCAATCTA
AAGTATATATGAGTAAACTTGGTCTGACAGTTACCAATGCTTAATCAGTGAGGCACCTATCTCAGCGATC
TGTCTATTTCGTTCATCCATAGTTGCCTGACTCCCCGTCGTGTAGATAACTACGATACGGGAGGGCTTAC
CATCTGGCCCCAGTGCTGCAATGATACCGCGGGACCCACGCTCACCGGCTCCAGATTTATCAGCAATAAA
CCAGCCAGCCGGAAGGGCCGAGCGCAGAAGTGGTCCTGCAACTTTATCCGCCTCCATCCAGTCTATTAAT
TGTTGCCGGGAAGCTAGAGTAAGTAGTTCGCCAGTTAATAGTTTGCGCAACGTTGTTGCCATTGCTACAG
GCATCGTGGTGTCACGCTCGTCGTTTGGTATGGCTTCATTCAGCTCCGGTTCCCAACGATCAAGGCGAGT
TACATGATCCCCCATGTTGTGCAAAAAAGCGGTTAGCTCCTTCGGTCCTCCGATCGTTGTCAGAAGTAAG
TTGGCCGCAGTGTTATCACTCATGGTTATGGCAGCACTGCATAATTCTCTTACTGTCATGCCATCCGTAA
GATGCTTTTCTGTGACTGGTGAGTACTCAACCAAGTCATTCTGAGAATAGTGTATGCGGCGACCGAGTTG
CTCTTGCCCGGCGTCAATACGGGATAATACCGCGCCACATAGCAGAACTTTAAAAGTGCTCATCATTGGA
AAACGTTCTTCGGGGCGAAAACTCTCAAGGATCTTACCGCTGTTGAGATCCAGTTCGATGTAACCCACTC
GTGCACCCAACTGATCTTCAGCATCTTTTACTTTCACCAGCGTTTCTGGGTGAGCAAAAACAGGAAGGCA
AAATGCCGCAAAAAAGGGAATAAGGGCGACACGGAAATGTTGAATACTCATACTCTTCCTTTTTCAATAT
TATTGAAGCATTTATCAGGGTTATTGTCTCATGAGCGGATACATATTTGAATGTATTTAGAAAAATAAAC
AAATAGGGGTTCCGCGCACATTTCCCCGAAAAGTGCCACCTGACGTCGACGGATCG
Features (pLannotate 1.2.2; 16 found; start..end, strand, type, name):
     19..71      -  misc_feature   bom (fragment): basis of mobility region from pBR322
    252..918     +  promoter       GAP promoter: S. cerevisiae TDH3; promoter for glyceraldehyde-3-phosphate dehydrogenase
    919..1623    +  CDS            SCEI (sequence partly withheld): SCE1_YEAST - Also known as OMEGA, SECY. Experimental evidence at protein level: Swiss-Prot protein existence level 1. Mitochondrial DNA endonuclease involved in intron homing. It introduces a specific double-strand break in the DNA of the 21S rRNA gene and thus mediates the insertion of an intron, containing its own coding sequence (group I intron), into an intronless gene. Specifically recognizes and cleaves the sequence 5'-TAGGGATAACAGGGTAAT-3'. From Saccharomyces cerevisiae (strain ATCC 204508 / S288c) (Baker's yeast).
   2345..2686    +  CDS            FIN1 (fragment): FIN1_YEAST - Experimental evidence at protein level: Swiss-Prot protein existence level 1. Forms cell-cycle specific filaments between the spindle pole bodies of dividing yeast cells. From Saccharomyces cerevisiae (strain ATCC 204508 / S288c) (Baker's yeast).
   3057..6017    +  CDS            RF1: DPO1_KLULA - Protein inferred from homology: Swiss-Prot protein existence level 3. From Kluyveromyces lactis (strain ATCC 8585 / CBS 2359 / DSM 70799 / NBRC 1267 / NRRL Y-1140 / WM37) (Yeast) (Candida sphaerica).
   6027..6192    +  terminator     ADH1 terminator: S. cerevisiae ADH1; transcription terminator for the S. cerevisiae alcohol dehydrogenase 1 (ADH1) gene
   6193..6536    +  promoter       TEF promoter: Ashbya gossypii TEF promoter
   6543..7107    +  CDS            NrsR (fragment): nourseothricin acetyltransferase; Streptomyces noursei nat1; confers resistance to nourseothricin
   7115..7312    +  terminator     TEF terminator: Ashbya gossypii TEF terminator
   7872..7888    -  protein_bind   lac operator: The lac repressor binds to the lac operator to inhibit transcription in E. coli. This inhibition can be relieved by adding lactose or isopropyl-β-D-thiogalactopyranoside (IPTG). lac repressor encoded by lacI
   7896..7926    -  promoter       lac promoter: promoter for the E. coli lac operon
   7941..7962    -  protein_bind   CAP binding site: CAP binding activates transcription in the presence of cAMP. E. coli catabolite activator protein
   7975..8067    -  CDS            lacI (fragment): lac repressor; lacI; The lac repressor binds to the lac operator to inhibit transcription in E. coli. This inhibition can be relieved by adding lactose or isopropyl-β-D-thiogalactopyranoside (IPTG).
   8250..8838    -  rep_origin     ori: high-copy-number ColE1/pMB1/pBR322/pUC origin of replication
   9009..9869    -  CDS            AmpR: β-lactamase; bla; confers resistance to ampicillin, carbenicillin, and related antibiotics
   9870..9974    -  promoter       AmpR promoter: bla
