[The description below was written by a language model from this plasmid's Addgene catalogue record and pLannotate feature annotations shown in this document.]
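Description:
pGR596 is a roughly 10 kb yeast integration plasmid that places an engineered TP-DNAP1 variant and a nourseothricin resistance marker at the CAN1 locus of Saccharomyces cerevisiae. It is maintained in E. coli as a high-copy plasmid through a ColE1/pUC-type origin and an ampicillin resistance gene. The catalogue lists the backbone as pcDNA3.1. However, the annotated features show only bacterial maintenance elements (ori, AmpR, a bom fragment and lac promoter/operator remnants) and no mammalian expression parts. No yeast replication origin is annotated, consistent with use by chromosomal integration.

The main payload is an open reading frame of about 3 kb matching the DNA polymerase of a Kluyveromyces lactis linear plasmid (TP-DNAP1, a terminal protein–polymerase fusion), followed by the ADH1 terminator. No promoter for this gene is annotated. A fragment of yeast FIN1 sequence lies upstream, but its role is not stated. The catalogue is inconsistent about the variant: the purpose field names BadBoy3, while the insert field names BadBoy2, and the mutations are deferred to the associated manuscript. Immediately downstream is a nourseothricin acetyltransferase cassette under the Ashbya gossypii TEF promoter and terminator, which allows selection of integrants. The CAN1 homology arms implied by the stated purpose are not annotated in the feature table.

A separate cassette expresses the I-SceI homing endonuclease from the strong constitutive TDH3 (GAP) promoter. The record describes this as transient expression. It presumably cuts I-SceI recognition sites to promote integration, although the location of those sites is not recorded. TP-DNAP1 variants of this kind are error-prone polymerases used in orthogonal replication systems for continuous in vivo mutagenesis and directed evolution in yeast.
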