Addgene plasmid #213787: pGR596
Purpose: Integrates at the CAN1 locus the BadBoy3 TP-DNAP1 variant and the Nourseothricin resistance marker. Includes an I-SceI transient expression cassette
Depositing lab: Chang Liu. Depositing organization: University of California, Irvine.
Backbone
  Vector backbone: pcDNA3.1
  Vector type: Bacterial Expression, Yeast Expression, Synthetic Biology
  Selectable markers: Nourseothricin
Growth in bacteria
  Bacterial resistance: Ampicillin, 100 μg/mL
  Growth temperature: 37°C
  Growth strain: DH5alpha
  Copy number: High Copy
Gene/Insert
  Gene/Insert name: BadBoy2 TP-DNAP1
  Species: S. cerevisiae (budding yeast)
  Insert size (bp): 3000
  Mutation: See manuscript
Terms and licenses: Academic/Nonprofit Terms; Industry Terms: Not Available to Industry
How to cite: pGR596 was a gift from Chang Liu (Addgene plasmid # 213787 ; http://n2t.net/addgene:213787 ; RRID:Addgene_213787)
